Addgene plasmid #104371: pAW63.YY1.FKBP.knock-in.BFP
Purpose: For knocking in FKBP F36V P2A BFP
Depositing lab: Richard Young. Depositing organization: Whitehead Institute for Biomedical Research. Publication: YY1 Is a Structural Regulator of Enhancer-Promoter Loops. Weintraub AS, Li CH, Zamudio AV, Sigova AA, Hannett NM, Day DS, Abraham BJ, Cohen MA, Nabet B, Buckley DL, Guo YE, Hnisz D, Jaenisch R, Bradner JE, Gray NS, Young RA. Cell. 2017 Dec 14;171(7):1573-1588.e28. doi: 10.1016/j.cell.2017.11.008. Epub 2017 Dec 7. PubMed 29224777.
Backbone
  Vector backbone: pUC19
  Modifications to backbone: Added homology arms
Growth in bacteria
  Bacterial resistance: Ampicillin, 100 μg/mL
  Growth temperature: 37°C
  Growth strain: DH5alpha
  Copy number: Unknown
Gene/Insert
  Gene/Insert name: FKBP12(F36V) -P2A-BFP
Terms and licenses: Academic/Nonprofit Terms; Industry Terms: Not Available to Industry
How to cite: pAW63.YY1.FKBP.knock-in.BFP was a gift from Richard Young (Addgene plasmid # 104371 ; http://n2t.net/addgene:104371 ; RRID:Addgene_104371)
