[The description below was written by a language model from this plasmid's Addgene catalogue record and pLannotate feature annotations shown in this document.]
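Description:
pAW63.YY1.FKBP.knock-in.BFP is a pUC19-based homology-directed repair donor plasmid of 5,650 bp, built to knock an FKBP12(F36V)-P2A-BFP cassette into a genomic locus. The plasmid name points to YY1 as the target gene. It is propagated in E. coli through the high-copy ColE1/pUC origin and selected with ampicillin via the β-lactamase gene and its own promoter. Remnants of the pUC19 backbone flank the insert, including the lac promoter/operator region, split fragments of the multiple cloning site and a lacZα fragment, showing that the payload was cloned into the polylinker.

The annotated payload consists of the F36V mutant of FKBP12 (labelled DmrB), which binds synthetic ligands that do not bind wild-type FKBP, followed downstream by mTagBFP2, a monomeric blue fluorescent protein. According to the catalogue entry, the short unannotated gap between them holds a P2A self-cleaving peptide, so the fluorescent protein would be released as a separate product from the same transcript and mark cells carrying the integration. Roughly 900 bp of unannotated sequence lies on each side of the cassette, between it and the cloning-site fragments, which fits the homology arms recorded as the backbone modification. Their exact origin and species are not stated. No mammalian promoter is annotated, consistent with expression depending on the endogenous locus after in-frame integration. The record does not say which terminus of the protein is tagged or which nuclease is used to stimulate repair. The depositor and sequencing-derived feature tables agree, apart from a one-base offset in numbering.
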