Features (pLannotate 1.2.2; 14 found; start..end, strand, type, name):
      1..93      +  CDS            lacI (fragment): lac repressor; lacI; The lac repressor binds to the lac operator to inhibit transcription in E. coli. This inhibition can be relieved by adding lactose or isopropyl-β-D-thiogalactopyranoside (IPTG).
    106..127     +  protein_bind   CAP binding site: CAP binding activates transcription in the presence of cAMP. E. coli catabolite activator protein
    142..172     +  promoter       lac promoter: promoter for the E. coli lac operon
    180..196     +  protein_bind   lac operator: The lac repressor binds to the lac operator to inhibit transcription in E. coli. This inhibition can be relieved by adding lactose or isopropyl-β-D-thiogalactopyranoside (IPTG). lac repressor encoded by lacI
    233..256     -  misc_feature   MCS (fragment): pUC18/19 multiple cloning site
   1166..1486    +  CDS            DmrB: F36V mutant of FK506-binding protein FKBP12 binds synthetic ligands that do not bind wild-type FKBP
   1615..2323    +  CDS            mTagBFP2 (fragment): enhanced monomeric blue fluorescent protein (Subach et al., 2011) mammalian codon-optimized
   3227..3253    -  misc_feature   MCS (fragment): pUC18/19 multiple cloning site
   3250..3407    +  CDS            lacZα (fragment): LacZα fragment of β-galactosidase; lacZ fragment
   3413..3512    -  misc_feature   bom (fragment): basis of mobility region from pBR322
   3614..3649    -  CDS            rop (fragment): Rop protein, which maintains plasmids at low copy number; rop
   3744..3848    +  promoter       AmpR promoter: bla
   3849..4709    +  CDS            AmpR: β-lactamase; bla; confers resistance to ampicillin, carbenicillin, and related antibiotics
   4880..5468    +  rep_origin     ori: high-copy-number ColE1/pMB1/pBR322/pUC origin of replication
>Addgene plasmid #104371 | pAW63.YY1.FKBP.knock-in.BFP | depositor full sequence | sequence record 197859 | pAW63.YY1.FKBP.knock-in.BFP sequence 5650 bps
GCGCCCAATACGCAAACCGCCTCTCCCCGCGCGTTGGCCGATTCATTAATGCAGCTGGCACGACAGGTTT
CCCGACTGGAAAGCGGGCAGTGAGCGCAACGCAATTAATGTGAGTTAGCTCACTCATTAGGCACCCCAGG
CTTTACACTTTATGCTTCCGGCTCGTATGTTGTGTGGAATTGTGAGCGGATAACAATTTCACACAGGAAA
CAGCTATGACCATGATTACGCCAAGCTTGCATGCCTGCAGGTCGACAAGCCCTTTCAGGTAGAGCCAGTA
CCTGTTCCCCACACTGAAAGCTAGGGTGCTGGGCAGGGTGGTGATATCAAGTACCATGGGGCGCCTGTGG
GGGCATCTTATTCCCACTCCCACTTCCATAGCTCTCTGAAGGTCTGCTTGGGTTCCTGGTTACTTACTGC
ATGTGACTGCAGGTGTTACATACTAGGGGATGGGAGTATCTGTCGGGAGAAACAGGGTAATGTGAGTGAG
AGAACCCCGCACTAAATTCCTAGCATGTTTACAGAGACTCAGAGATTGTATGTTTGGTAGTGAGTAGTGT
GTTGAATTACTGAGAGAGTGCTCATAAGCACTGTTGGCTACATCTCCAGGGGACACTTGGTGCTGCTTAT
AGAAAAATCAAGTGAGTCTGTGACAGTTGGCATCACTAAATATCTTAAATCATCTGTATTTATTCTACTT
TCTGGAGTGTCTCTGAAAATACTCAGGCCTTAAATTTGCACTTAGTACAACCCTTCTGTTTTTGTAAGAG
CTAACCATGTGTTCATAGTGTCAGAGATCCCTGTGTGTCAGTTCTAAATCACGCTCAGAAGGGTCTCCAG
AGGAGGAAGGAGACACACTCACTCTAGTACAGTCTAGTCTAGTACAGTGGTTTTCCTTCCAAGCAGTGAG
CCATTGACCGCCCCTGATTCTGGTCCCGTTTGCCAAGTGGGTTGATGTCTGGTTTTTCCTTGACAGTGCA
CATTCGAAGGCTGCGGGAAGCGCTTTTCACTGGACTTCAATTTGCGCACACATGTGCGAATCCATACCGG
AGACAGGCCCTATGTGTGCCCCTTCGACGGTTGTAATAAGAAGTTTGCTCAGTCAACTAACCTGAAATCT
CACATCTTAACACACGCTAAAGCCAAAAACAACCAGGGATCCGGAGGAGTGCAGGTGGAAACCATCTCCC
CAGGAGACGGGCGCACCTTCCCCAAGCGCGGCCAGACCTGCGTGGTGCACTACACCGGGATGCTTGAAGA
TGGAAAGAAAGTTGATTCCTCCCGGGACAGAAACAAGCCCTTTAAGTTTATGCTAGGCAAGCAGGAGGTG
ATCCGAGGCTGGGAAGAAGGGGTTGCCCAGATGAGTGTGGGTCAGAGAGCCAAACTGACTATATCTCCAG
ATTATGCCTATGGTGCCACTGGGCACCCAGGCATCATCCCACCACATGCCACTCTCGTCTTCGATGTGGA
GCTTCTAAAACTGGAAGGCGGCTACCCCTACGACGTGCCCGACTACGCCGGCTATCCGTATGATGTCCCG
GACTATGCAGGCTCCGGAGCAACAAACTTCTCTCTGCTGAAACAAGCCGGAGATGTCGAAGAGAATCCTG
GACCGGTGTCTAAGGGCGAAGAGCTGATTAAGGAGAACATGCACATGAAGCTGTACATGGAGGGCACCGT
GGACAACCATCACTTCAAGTGCACATCCGAGGGCGAAGGCAAGCCCTACGAGGGCACCCAGACCATGAGA
ATCAAGGTGGTCGAGGGCGGCCCTCTCCCCTTCGCCTTCGACATCCTGGCTACTAGCTTCCTCTACGGCA
GCAAGACCTTCATCAACCACACCCAGGGCATCCCCGACTTCTTCAAGCAGTCCTTCCCTGAGGGCTTCAC
ATGGGAGAGAGTCACCACATACGAAGACGGGGGCGTGCTGACCGCTACCCAGGACACCAGCCTCCAGGAC
GGCTGCCTCATCTACAACGTCAAGATCAGAGGGGTGAACTTCACATCCAACGGCCCTGTGATGCAGAAGA
AAACACTCGGCTGGGAGGCCTTCACCGAGACGCTGTACCCCGCTGACGGCGGCCTGGAAGGCAGAAACGA
CATGGCCCTGAAGCTCGTGGGCGGGAGCCATCTGATCGCAAACGCCAAGACCACATATAGATCCAAGAAA
CCCGCTAAGAACCTCAAGATGCCTGGCGTCTACTATGTGGACTACAGACTGGAAAGAATCAAGGAGGCCA
ACAACGAGACCTACGTCGAGCAGCACGAGGTGGCAGTGGCCAGATACTGCGACCTCCCTAGCAAACTGGG
GCACAAGCTTAATTAAAAAGAAGAGAGAAGACCTTCTCGACCCGGGAAGCCTCTTCAGGAGTGTGATTGG
GAATAAATATGCCTCTCCTTTGTATATTATTTCTAGGAAGAATTTTAAAAATGAATCCTACACACTTAAG
GGACATGTTTTGATAAAGTAGTAAAAATTTAAAAAATACTTTAATAAGATGACATTGCTAAGATGCTATA
TCTTGCTCTGTAATCTCGTTTCAAAAACAAGGTGTTTTTGTAAAGTGTGGTCCCAACAGGAGGACAATTC
ATGAACTTCGCATCAAAAGACAATTCTTTATACAACAGTGCTAAAAATGGGACTTCTTTTCACATTCTTA
TAAATATGAAGCTCACCTGTTGCTTACAATTTTTTTAATTTTGTATTTTCCAAGTGTGCATATTGTACAC
TTTTTGGGGATATGCTTAGTAATGCTGTGTGATTTTCTGGAGGTTGATAACTTTGCTTGCGGTAGATTTT
CTTTAAAAGAATGGGCAGTTACATGCATACTTCAAAAGTATTTTTCCTGTACAAAAAAAAAGTTATATAG
GTTTTGTTTGCTATCTTAATTTTGGTTGTATTCTTTGATGTTAACACATTTTGTATAATTGTATCGTATA
GCTGTATTGAATCATGTAGAATCAAATATTAGATGTGATTTAATAGTGTTAATCAATTTAAACCCATTTT
AGTCACTTTTTTTTCCCCAAAAAATACTGCCAGATGCTGATGTTCAGTGTAATTTCTTTGCCTGTTCAGT
TACAGAAAGTGGTGCTCAGTTGTAGAATGTATTGTACCTTTTAACATCTGATGTGTACATCCGTGTAACA
GAAAGGGCAACAATAAAATAGCGATCCTAAAGAAAGATTACGGCAGAAAGAGCTCTGTAAGCACAGCCTT
ATTTTCGGATCCCCGGGTACCGAGCTCGAATTCACTGGCCGTCGTTTTACAACGTCGTGACTGGGAAAAC
CCTGGCGTTACCCAACTTAATCGCCTTGCAGCACATCCCCCTTTCGCCAGCTGGCGTAATAGCGAAGAGG
CCCGCACCGATCGCCCTTCCCAACAGTTGCGCAGCCTGAATGGCGAATGGCGCCTGATGCGGTATTTTCT
CCTTACGCATCTGTGCGGTATTTCACACCGCATATGGTGCACTCTCAGTACAATCTGCTCTGATGCCGCA
TAGTTAAGCCAGCCCCGACACCCGCCAACACCCGCTGACGCGCCCTGACGGGCTTGTCTGCTCCCGGCAT
CCGCTTACAGACAAGCTGTGACCGTCTCCGGGAGCTGCATGTGTCAGAGGTTTTCACCGTCATCACCGAA
ACGCGCGAGACGAAAGGGCCTCGTGATACGCCTATTTTTATAGGTTAATGTCATGATAATAATGGTTTCT
TAGACGTCAGGTGGCACTTTTCGGGGAAATGTGCGCGGAACCCCTATTTGTTTATTTTTCTAAATACATT
CAAATATGTATCCGCTCATGAGACAATAACCCTGATAAATGCTTCAATAATATTGAAAAAGGAAGAGTAT
GAGTATTCAACATTTCCGTGTCGCCCTTATTCCCTTTTTTGCGGCATTTTGCCTTCCTGTTTTTGCTCAC
CCAGAAACGCTGGTGAAAGTAAAAGATGCTGAAGATCAGTTGGGTGCACGAGTGGGTTACATCGAACTGG
ATCTCAACAGCGGTAAGATCCTTGAGAGTTTTCGCCCCGAAGAACGTTTTCCAATGATGAGCACTTTTAA
AGTTCTGCTATGTGGCGCGGTATTATCCCGTATTGACGCCGGGCAAGAGCAACTCGGTCGCCGCATACAC
TATTCTCAGAATGACTTGGTTGAGTACTCACCAGTCACAGAAAAGCATCTTACGGATGGCATGACAGTAA
GAGAATTATGCAGTGCTGCCATAACCATGAGTGATAACACTGCGGCCAACTTACTTCTGACAACGATCGG
AGGACCGAAGGAGCTAACCGCTTTTTTGCACAACATGGGGGATCATGTAACTCGCCTTGATCGTTGGGAA
CCGGAGCTGAATGAAGCCATACCAAACGACGAGCGTGACACCACGATGCCTGTAGCAATGGCAACAACGT
TGCGCAAACTATTAACTGGCGAACTACTTACTCTAGCTTCCCGGCAACAATTAATAGACTGGATGGAGGC
GGATAAAGTTGCAGGACCACTTCTGCGCTCGGCCCTTCCGGCTGGCTGGTTTATTGCTGATAAATCTGGA
GCCGGTGAGCGTGGGTCTCGCGGTATCATTGCAGCACTGGGGCCAGATGGTAAGCCCTCCCGTATCGTAG
TTATCTACACGACGGGGAGTCAGGCAACTATGGATGAACGAAATAGACAGATCGCTGAGATAGGTGCCTC
ACTGATTAAGCATTGGTAACTGTCAGACCAAGTTTACTCATATATACTTTAGATTGATTTAAAACTTCAT
TTTTAATTTAAAAGGATCTAGGTGAAGATCCTTTTTGATAATCTCATGACCAAAATCCCTTAACGTGAGT
TTTCGTTCCACTGAGCGTCAGACCCCGTAGAAAAGATCAAAGGATCTTCTTGAGATCCTTTTTTTCTGCG
CGTAATCTGCTGCTTGCAAACAAAAAAACCACCGCTACCAGCGGTGGTTTGTTTGCCGGATCAAGAGCTA
CCAACTCTTTTTCCGAAGGTAACTGGCTTCAGCAGAGCGCAGATACCAAATACTGTTCTTCTAGTGTAGC
CGTAGTTAGGCCACCACTTCAAGAACTCTGTAGCACCGCCTACATACCTCGCTCTGCTAATCCTGTTACC
AGTGGCTGCTGCCAGTGGCGATAAGTCGTGTCTTACCGGGTTGGACTCAAGACGATAGTTACCGGATAAG
GCGCAGCGGTCGGGCTGAACGGGGGGTTCGTGCACACAGCCCAGCTTGGAGCGAACGACCTACACCGAAC
TGAGATACCTACAGCGTGAGCTATGAGAAAGCGCCACGCTTCCCGAAGGGAGAAAGGCGGACAGGTATCC
GGTAAGCGGCAGGGTCGGAACAGGAGAGCGCACGAGGGAGCTTCCAGGGGGAAACGCCTGGTATCTTTAT
AGTCCTGTCGGGTTTCGCCACCTCTGACTTGAGCGTCGATTTTTGTGATGCTCGTCAGGGGGGCGGAGCC
TATGGAAAAACGCCAGCAACGCGGCCTTTTTACGGTTCCTGGCCTTTTGCTGGCCTTTTGCTCACATGTT
CTTTCCTGCGTTATCCCCTGATTCTGTGGATAACCGTATTACCGCCTTTGAGTGAGCTGATACCGCTCGC
CGCAGCCGAACGACCGAGCGCAGCGAGTCAGTGAGCGAGGAAGCGGAAGA
