Features (pLannotate 1.2.2; 14 found; start..end, strand, type, name):
      2..94      +  CDS            lacI (fragment): lac repressor; lacI; The lac repressor binds to the lac operator to inhibit transcription in E. coli. This inhibition can be relieved by adding lactose or isopropyl-β-D-thiogalactopyranoside (IPTG).
    107..128     +  protein_bind   CAP binding site: CAP binding activates transcription in the presence of cAMP. E. coli catabolite activator protein
    143..173     +  promoter       lac promoter: promoter for the E. coli lac operon
    181..197     +  protein_bind   lac operator: The lac repressor binds to the lac operator to inhibit transcription in E. coli. This inhibition can be relieved by adding lactose or isopropyl-β-D-thiogalactopyranoside (IPTG). lac repressor encoded by lacI
    234..257     -  misc_feature   MCS (fragment): pUC18/19 multiple cloning site
   1167..1487    +  CDS            DmrB: F36V mutant of FK506-binding protein FKBP12 binds synthetic ligands that do not bind wild-type FKBP
   1616..2324    +  CDS            mTagBFP2 (fragment): enhanced monomeric blue fluorescent protein (Subach et al., 2011) mammalian codon-optimized
   3228..3254    -  misc_feature   MCS (fragment): pUC18/19 multiple cloning site
   3251..3408    +  CDS            lacZα (fragment): LacZα fragment of β-galactosidase; lacZ fragment
   3414..3513    -  misc_feature   bom (fragment): basis of mobility region from pBR322
   3615..3650    -  CDS            rop (fragment): Rop protein, which maintains plasmids at low copy number; rop
   3745..3849    +  promoter       AmpR promoter: bla
   3850..4710    +  CDS            AmpR: β-lactamase; bla; confers resistance to ampicillin, carbenicillin, and related antibiotics
   4881..5469    +  rep_origin     ori: high-copy-number ColE1/pMB1/pBR322/pUC origin of replication
>Addgene plasmid #104371 | pAW63.YY1.FKBP.knock-in.BFP | addgene full sequence | sequence record 201101 | Addgene NGS Result
AGCGCCCAATACGCAAACCGCCTCTCCCCGCGCGTTGGCCGATTCATTAATGCAGCTGGCACGACAGGTT
TCCCGACTGGAAAGCGGGCAGTGAGCGCAACGCAATTAATGTGAGTTAGCTCACTCATTAGGCACCCCAG
GCTTTACACTTTATGCTTCCGGCTCGTATGTTGTGTGGAATTGTGAGCGGATAACAATTTCACACAGGAA
ACAGATATGACCATGATTACGCCAAGCTTGCATGCCTGCAGGTCGACAAGCCCTTTCAGGTAGAGCCAGT
ACCTGTTCCCCACACTGAAAGCTAGGGTGCTGGGCAGGGTGGTGATATCAAGTACCATGGGGCGCCTGTG
GGGGCATCTTATTCCCACTCCCACTTCCATAGCTCTCTGAAGGTCTGCTTGGGTTCCTGGTTACTTACTG
CATGTGACTGCAGGTGTTACATACTAGGGGATGGGAGTATCTGTCGGGAGAAACAGGGTAATGTGAGTGA
GAGAACCCCGCACTAAATTCCTAGCATGTTTACAGAGACTCAGAGATTGTATGTTTGGTAGTGAGTAGTG
TGTTGAATTACTGAGAGAGTGCTCATAAGCACTGTTGGCTACATCTCCAGGGGACACTTGGTGCTGCTTA
TAGAAAAATCAAGTGAGTCTGTGACAGTTGGCATCACTAAATATCTTAAATCATCTGTATTTATTCTACT
TTCTGGAGTGTCTCTGAAAATACTCAGGCCTTAAATTTGCACTTAGTACAACCCTTCTGTTTTTGTAAGA
GCTAACCATGTGTTCATAGTGTCAGAGATCCCTGTGTGTCAGTTCTAAATCACGCTCAGAAGGGTCTCCA
GAGGAGGAAGGAGACACACTCACTCTAGTACAGTCTAGTCTAGTACAGTGGTTTTCCTTCCAAGCAGTGA
GCCATTGACCGCCCCTGATTCTGGTCCCGTTTGCCAAGTGGGTTGATGTCTGGTTTTTCCTTGACAGTGC
ACATTCGAAGGCTGCGGGAAGCGCTTTTCACTGGACTTCAATTTGCGCACACATGTGCGAATCCATACCG
GAGACAGGCCCTATGTGTGCCCCTTCGACGGTTGTAATAAGAAGTTTGCTCAGTCAACTAACCTGAAATC
TCACATCTTAACACACGCTAAAGCCAAAAACAACCAGGGATCCGGAGGAGTGCAGGTGGAAACCATCTCC
CCAGGAGACGGGCGCACCTTCCCCAAGCGCGGCCAGACCTGCGTGGTGCACTACACCGGGATGCTTGAAG
ATGGAAAGAAAGTTGATTCCTCCCGGGACAGAAACAAGCCCTTTAAGTTTATGCTAGGCAAGCAGGAGGT
GATCCGAGGCTGGGAAGAAGGGGTTGCCCAGATGAGTGTGGGTCAGAGAGCCAAACTGACTATATCTCCA
GATTATGCCTATGGTGCCACTGGGCACCCAGGCATCATCCCACCACATGCCACTCTCGTCTTCGATGTGG
AGCTTCTAAAACTGGAAGGCGGCTACCCCTACGACGTGCCCGACTACGCCGGCTATCCGTATGATGTCCC
GGACTATGCAGGCTCCGGAGCAACAAACTTCTCTCTGCTGAAACAAGCCGGAGATGTCGAAGAGAATCCT
GGACCGGTGTCTAAGGGCGAAGAGCTGATTAAGGAGAACATGCACATGAAGCTGTACATGGAGGGCACCG
TGGACAACCATCACTTCAAGTGCACATCCGAGGGCGAAGGCAAGCCCTACGAGGGCACCCAGACCATGAG
AATCAAGGTGGTCGAGGGCGGCCCTCTCCCCTTCGCCTTCGACATCCTGGCTACTAGCTTCCTCTACGGC
AGCAAGACCTTCATCAACCACACCCAGGGCATCCCCGACTTCTTCAAGCAGTCCTTCCCTGAGGGCTTCA
CATGGGAGAGAGTCACCACATACGAAGACGGGGGCGTGCTGACCGCTACCCAGGACACCAGCCTCCAGGA
CGGCTGCCTCATCTACAACGTCAAGATCAGAGGGGTGAACTTCACATCCAACGGCCCTGTGATGCAGAAG
AAAACACTCGGCTGGGAGGCCTTCACCGAGACGCTGTACCCCGCTGACGGCGGCCTGGAAGGCAGAAACG
ACATGGCCCTGAAGCTCGTGGGCGGGAGCCATCTGATCGCAAACGCCAAGACCACATATAGATCCAAGAA
ACCCGCTAAGAACCTCAAGATGCCTGGCGTCTACTATGTGGACTACAGACTGGAAAGAATCAAGGAGGCC
AACAACGAGACCTACGTCGAGCAGCACGAGGTGGCAGTGGCCAGATACTGCGACCTCCCTAGCAAACTGG
GGCACAAGCTTAATTAAAAAGAAGAGAGAAGACCTTCTCGACCCGGGAAGCCTCTTCAGGAGTGTGATTG
GGAATAAATATGCCTCTCCTTTGTATATTATTTCTAGGAAGAATTTTAAAAATGAATCCTACACACTTAA
GGGACATGTTTTGATAAAGTAGTAAAAATTTAAAAAATACTTTAATAAGATGACATTGCTAAGATGCTAT
ATCTTGCTCTGTAATCTCGTTTCAAAAACAAGGTGTTTTTGTAAAGTGTGGTCCCAACAGGAGGACAATT
CATGAACTTCGCATCAAAAGACAATTCTTTATACAACAGTGCTAAAAATGGGACTTCTTTTCACATTCTT
ATAAATATGAAGCTCACCTGTTGCTTACAATTTTTTTAATTTTGTATTTTCCAAGTGTGCATATTGTACA
CTTTTTGGGGATATGCTTAGTAATGCTGTGTGATTTTCTGGAGGTTGATAACTTTGCTTGCGGTAGATTT
TCTTTAAAAGAATGGGCAGTTACATGCATACTTCAAAAGTATTTTTCCTGTACAAAAAAAAAGTTATATA
GGTTTTGTTTGCTATCTTAATTTTGGTTGTATTCTTTGATGTTAACACATTTTGTATAATTGTATCGTAT
AGCTGTATTGAATCATGTAGAATCAAATATTAGATGTGATTTAATAGTGTTAATCAATTTAAACCCATTT
TAGTCACTTTTTTTTCCCCAAAAAATACTGCCAGATGCTGATGTTCAGTGTAATTTCTTTGCCTGTTCAG
TTACAGAAAGTGGTGCTCAGTTGTAGAATGTATTGTACCTTTTAACATCTGATGTGTACATCCGTGTAAC
AGAAAGGGCAACAATAAAATAGCGATCCTAAAGAAAGATTACGGCAGAAAGAGCTCTGTAAGCACAGCCT
TATTTTCGGATCCCCGGGTACCGAGCTCGAATTCACTGGCCGTCGTTTTACAACGTCGTGACTGGGAAAA
CCCTGGCGTTACCCAACTTAATCGCCTTGCAGCACATCCCCCTTTCGCCAGCTGGCGTAATAGCGAAGAG
GCCCGCACCGATCGCCCTTCCCAACAGTTGCGCAGCCTGAATGGCGAATGGCGCCTGATGCGGTATTTTC
TCCTTACGCATCTGTGCGGTATTTCACACCGCATATGGTGCACTCTCAGTACAATCTGCTCTGATGCCGC
ATAGTTAAGCCAGCCCCGACACCCGCCAACACCCGCTGACGCGCCCTGACGGGCTTGTCTGCTCCCGGCA
TCCGCTTACAGACAAGCTGTGACCGTCTCCGGGAGCTGCATGTGTCAGAGGTTTTCACCGTCATCACCGA
AACGCGCGAGACGAAAGGGCCTCGTGATACGCCTATTTTTATAGGTTAATGTCATGATAATAATGGTTTC
TTAGACGTCAGGTGGCACTTTTCGGGGAAATGTGCGCGGAACCCCTATTTGTTTATTTTTCTAAATACAT
TCAAATATGTATCCGCTCATGAGACAATAACCCTGATAAATGCTTCAATAATATTGAAAAAGGAAGAGTA
TGAGTATTCAACATTTCCGTGTCGCCCTTATTCCCTTTTTTGCGGCATTTTGCCTTCCTGTTTTTGCTCA
CCCAGAAACGCTGGTGAAAGTAAAAGATGCTGAAGATCAGTTGGGTGCACGAGTGGGTTACATCGAACTG
GATCTCAACAGCGGTAAGATCCTTGAGAGTTTTCGCCCCGAAGAACGTTTTCCAATGATGAGCACTTTTA
AAGTTCTGCTATGTGGCGCGGTATTATCCCGTATTGACGCCGGGCAAGAGCAACTCGGTCGCCGCATACA
CTATTCTCAGAATGACTTGGTTGAGTACTCACCAGTCACAGAAAAGCATCTTACGGATGGCATGACAGTA
AGAGAATTATGCAGTGCTGCCATAACCATGAGTGATAACACTGCGGCCAACTTACTTCTGACAACGATCG
GAGGACCGAAGGAGCTAACCGCTTTTTTGCACAACATGGGGGATCATGTAACTCGCCTTGATCGTTGGGA
ACCGGAGCTGAATGAAGCCATACCAAACGACGAGCGTGACACCACGATGCCTGTAGCAATGGCAACAACG
TTGCGCAAACTATTAACTGGCGAACTACTTACTCTAGCTTCCCGGCAACAATTAATAGACTGGATGGAGG
CGGATAAAGTTGCAGGACCACTTCTGCGCTCGGCCCTTCCGGCTGGCTGGTTTATTGCTGATAAATCTGG
AGCCGGTGAGCGTGGGTCTCGCGGTATCATTGCAGCACTGGGGCCAGATGGTAAGCCCTCCCGTATCGTA
GTTATCTACACGACGGGGAGTCAGGCAACTATGGATGAACGAAATAGACAGATCGCTGAGATAGGTGCCT
CACTGATTAAGCATTGGTAACTGTCAGACCAAGTTTACTCATATATACTTTAGATTGATTTAAAACTTCA
TTTTTAATTTAAAAGGATCTAGGTGAAGATCCTTTTTGATAATCTCATGACCAAAATCCCTTAACGTGAG
TTTTCGTTCCACTGAGCGTCAGACCCCGTAGAAAAGATCAAAGGATCTTCTTGAGATCCTTTTTTTCTGC
GCGTAATCTGCTGCTTGCAAACAAAAAAACCACCGCTACCAGCGGTGGTTTGTTTGCCGGATCAAGAGCT
ACCAACTCTTTTTCCGAAGGTAACTGGCTTCAGCAGAGCGCAGATACCAAATACTGTTCTTCTAGTGTAG
CCGTAGTTAGGCCACCACTTCAAGAACTCTGTAGCACCGCCTACATACCTCGCTCTGCTAATCCTGTTAC
CAGTGGCTGCTGCCAGTGGCGATAAGTCGTGTCTTACCGGGTTGGACTCAAGACGATAGTTACCGGATAA
GGCGCAGCGGTCGGGCTGAACGGGGGGTTCGTGCACACAGCCCAGCTTGGAGCGAACGACCTACACCGAA
CTGAGATACCTACAGCGTGAGCTATGAGAAAGCGCCACGCTTCCCGAAGGGAGAAAGGCGGACAGGTATC
CGGTAAGCGGCATGGTCGGAACAGGAGAGCGCACGAGGGAGCTTCCAGGGGGAAACGCCTGGTATCTTTA
TAGTCCTGTCGGGTTTCGCCACCTCTGACTTGAGCGTCGATTTTTGTGATGCTCGTCAGGGGGGCGGAGC
CTATGGAAAAACGCCAGCAACGCGGCCTTTTTACGGTTCCTGGCCTTTTGCTGGCCTTTTGCTCACATGT
TCTTTCCTGCGTTATCCCCTGATTCTGTGGATAACCGTATTACCGCCTTTGAGTGAGCTGATACCGCTCG
CCGCAGCCGAACGACCGAGCGCAGCGAGTCAGTGAGCGAGGAAGCGGAAG
